>Addgene plasmid #59762 | pcDNA-Flag-RCC1-polyA | depositor full sequence | sequence record 94262 | pcDNA-Flag-RCC1-polyA sequence 6912 bps
GACGGATCGGGAGATCTCCCGATCCCCTATGGTCGACTCTCAGTACAATCTGCTCTGATGCCGCATAGTT
AAGCCAGTATCTGCTCCCTGCTTGTGTGTTGGAGGTCGCTGAGTAGTGCGCGAGCAAAATTTAAGCTACA
ACAAGGCAAGGCTTGACCGACAATTGCATGAAGAATCTGCTTAGGGTTAGGCGTTTTGCGCTGCTTCGCG
ATGTACGGGCCAGATATACGCGTTGACATTGATTATTGACTAGTTATTAATAGTAATCAATTACGGGGTC
ATTAGTTCATAGCCCATATATGGAGTTCCGCGTTACATAACTTACGGTAAATGGCCCGCCTGGCTGACCG
CCCAACGACCCCCGCCCATTGACGTCAATAATGACGTATGTTCCCATAGTAACGCCAATAGGGACTTTCC
ATTGACGTCAATGGGTGGACTATTTACGGTAAACTGCCCACTTGGCAGTACATCAAGTGTATCATATGCC
AAGTACGCCCCCTATTGACGTCAATGACGGTAAATGGCCCGCCTGGCATTATGCCCAGTACATGACCTTA
TGGGACTTTCCTACTTGGCAGTACATCTACGTATTAGTCATCGCTATTACCATGGTGATGCGGTTTTGGC
AGTACATCAATGGGCGTGGATAGCGGTTTGACTCACGGGGATTTCCAAGTCTCCACCCCATTGACGTCAA
TGGGAGTTTGTTTTGGCACCAAAATCAACGGGACTTTCCAAAATGTCGTAACAACTCCGCCCCATTGACG
CAAATGGGCGGTAGGCGTGTACGGTGGGAGGTCTATATAAGCAGAGCTCTCTGGCTAACTAGAGAACCCA
CTGCTTACTGGCTTATCGAAATTAATACGACTCACTATAGGGAGACCCAAGCTGGCTAGTTAAGCTTATG
GACTACAAAGACGATGACGACAAGGGATCCCCACCCAAGCGCATAGCTAAGAGAAGGTCACCCCCAGAAG
ATGCCATCCCCAAAAGCAAGAAGGTGAAAGTCTCACACAGGTCCCACAACACAGAACCAGGCTTGGTGCT
GACACTGGGCCAGGGCGACGTGGGCCAGCTGGGGCTGGGTGAAAGTGTGCTGGAGAGGAAGAAGCCGGCC
TTGGTGCCCCTTCTGCAGGATGTTGTGCAGGCTGAGGCCGGGGGCATGCATACTGTGTGTCTGAGCCAAA
GTGGCCAGGTCTACTCCTTTGGCTGCAATGACGAGGGTGCCCTGGGAAGGGACACTTCAGTCGAAGGCTC
AGAAATGGTCCCTGGGAAAGTGGAACTGCAAGAGAAAGTGGTGCAAGTGTCAGCGGGGGACAGTCACACA
GCAGCCCTCACCGAAGACGGCCGTGTCTTCCTTTGGGGCTCTTTCCGGGACAATAATGGTGTGATCGGGT
TGTTGGAGCCCATGAAGAAGAGCATGGTACCTGTTCAAGTGCAGCTGGATGCGCCCGTGGTAAAGGTGGC
CTCGGGGAACGACCACTTGGTGATGCTCACGAACGATGGCGACCTCTACACCTTGGGTTGTGGGGAGCAA
GGTCAGCTGGGCCGTGTACCTGAATTATTTGCCAACCGAGGTGGCCGTCAGGGCCTTGGGCGACTCCTGG
TCCCCAGATGTGTGCTGCTGAAATCCAGGGGGACCCGGGGCCGTGTGCGGTTCCAGGATGCCTTCTGTGG
CGCCTATTTCACTTTTGCCATCTCCCGAGAGGGCCACGTGTATGGCTTTGGCCTCTCCAACTATCACCAG
CTCGGGACTCCAGGCACTGGATCTTGCTTCATTCCTCAAAACTTGACATCCTTCAAGAATTCCACCAAGT
CCTGGGTAGGCTTCTCCGGTGGCCAGCATCACACAGTCTGCATGGATTCGGAAGGGAAGGCGTACAGCCT
GGGCCGGGCTGAGTACGGGCGCCTGGGCCTTGGGGAGGGTGCTGAGGAGAAGAGCATACCCACCCTCATT
TCCCGGCTGCCCGTGGTCTCCTCAGTGGCCTGTGGGGCTTCTGTGGGTTATGCTGTGTCCAAGGATGGTC
GTGTTTTTGCCTGGGGCATGGGCACCAACTACCAGCTGGGCACCGGGCAGGATGAAGATGCCTGGAGTCC
TGTGGAAATGACTGGCAAACAGCTGGAGAACCGTGTGGTGTTAACTGTGTCCAGTGGGGGCCAGCACACG
GTCTTACTAGTTAAGGACCAGGCACAGAGCTGAGCGGCCGCTCGACTATGGGCACCAAAGAACCTGTAAA
CGTTATCTTTTTAAATTGAATGTGCACAAATAAAAGTTTGGAAAAGAAAAAAAAAAAAAAAAAAAAAAAA
AAAAAAAAAAAAAAAAAAAAAAAAAAAAAAAAAAAAAAAAAAAAAAAAAAAAAAAAAAATACGCATCATA
CGCTGTGGCGTACCTCGAGTCTAGAGGGCCCTTCGAACAAAAACTCATCTCAGAAGAGGATCTGAATATG
CATACCGGTCATCATCACCATCACCATTGAGTTTAAACCCGCTGATCAGCCTCGACTGTGCCTTCTAGTT
GCCAGCCATCTGTTGTTTGCCCCTCCCCCGTGCCTTCCTTGACCCTGGAAGGTGCCACTCCCACTGTCCT
TTCCTAATAAAATGAGGAAATTGCATCGCATTGTCTGAGTAGGTGTCATTCTATTCTGGGGGGTGGGGTG
GGGCAGGACAGCAAGGGGGAGGATTGGGAAGACAATAGCAGGCATGCTGGGGATGCGGTGGGCTCTATGG
CTTCTGAGGCGGAAAGAACCAGCTGGGGCTCTAGGGGGTATCCCC
[124 nt withheld, positions 2776-2899]
C
[32 nt withheld, positions 2901-2932]
CA
[57 nt withheld, positions 2935-2991]
A
[49 nt withheld, positions 2993-3041]
CCTTTGACGTTGGAGTCCACGTTCTTT
[37 nt withheld, positions 3069-3105]
ACCCTATCTCGGTCTATTCTTTTGATTTATAAGGGATTTTGGGGATTTCGGCCTATTGGTTAAAAAATGA
GCTGATTTAACAAAAATTTAACGCGAATTAATTCTGTGGAATGTGTGTCAGTTAGGGTGTGGAAAGTCCC
CAGGCTCCCCAGGCAGGCAGAAGTATGCAAAGCATGCATCTCAATTAGTCAGCAACCAGGTGTGGAAAGT
CCCCAGGCTCCCCAGCAGGCAGAAGTATGCAAAGCATGCATCTCAATTAGTCAGCAACCATAGTCCCGCC
CCTAACTCCGCCCATCCCGCCCCTAACTCCGCCCAGTTCCGCCCATTCTCCGCCCCATGGCTGACTAATT
TTTTTTATTTATGCAGAGGCCGAGGCCGCCTCTGCCTCTGAGCTATTCCAGAAGTAGTGAGGAGGCTTTT
TTGGAGGCCTAGGCTTTTGCAAAAAGCTCCCGGGAGCTTGTATATCCATTTTCGGATCTGATCAAGAGAC
AGGATGAGGATCGTTTCGCATGATTGAACAAGATGGATTGCACGCAGGTTCTCCGGCCGCTTGGGTGGAG
AGGCTATTCGGCTATGACTGGGCACAACAGACAATCGGCTGCTCTGATGCCGCCGTGTTCCGGCTGTCAG
CGCAGGGGCGCCCGGTTCTTTTTGTCAAGACCGACCTGTCCGGTGCCCTGAATGAACTGCAGGACGAGGC
AGCGCGGCTATCGTGGCTGGCCACGACGGGCGTTCCTTGCGCAGCTGTGCTCGACGTTGTCACTGAAGCG
GGAAGGGACTGGCTGCTATTGGGCGAAGTGCCGGGGCAGGATCTCCTGTCATCTCACCTTGCTCCTGCCG
AGAAAGTATCCATCATGGCTGATGCAATGCGGCGGCTGCATACGCTTGATCCGGCTACCTGCCCATTCGA
CCACCAAGCGAAACATCGCATCGAGCGAGCACGTACTCGGATGGAAGCCGGTCTTGTCGATCAGGATGAT
CTGGACGAAGAGCATCAGGGGCTCGCGCCAGCCGAACTGTTCGCCAGGCTCAAGGCGCGCATGCCCGACG
GCGAGGATCTCGTCGTGACCCATGGCGATGCCTGCTTGCCGAATATCATGGTGGAAAATGGCCGCTTTTC
TGGATTCATCGACTGTGGCCGGCTGGGTGTGGCGGACCGCTATCAGGACATAGCGTTGGCTACCCGTGAT
ATTGCTGAAGAGCTTGGCGGCGAATGGGCTGACCGCTTCCTCGTGCTTTACGGTATCGCCGCTCCCGATT
CGCAGCGCATCGCCTTCTATCGCCTTCTTGACGAGTTCTTCTGAGCGGGACTCTGGGGTTCGCGAAATGA
CCGACCAAGCGACGCCCAACCTGCCATCACGAGATTTCGATTCCACCGCCGCCTTCTATGAAAGGTTGGG
CTTCGGAATCGTTTTCCGGGACGCCGGCTGGATGATCCTCCAGCGCGGGGATCTCATGCTGGAGTTCTTC
GCCCACCCCAACTTGTTTATTGCAGCTTATAATGGTTACAAATAAAGCAATAGCATCACAAATTTCACAA
ATAAAGCATTTTTTTCACTGCATTCTAGTTGTGGTTTGTCCAAACTCATCAATGTATCTTATCATGTCTG
TATACCGTCGACCTCTAGCTAGAGCTTGGCGTAATCATGGTCATAGCTGTTTCCTGTGTGAAATTGTTAT
CCGCTCACAATTCCACACAACATACGAGCCGGAAGCATAAAGTGTAAAGCCTGGGGTGCCTAATGAGTGA
GCTAACTCACATTAATTGCGTTGCGCTCACTGCCCGCTTTCCAGTCGGGAAACCTGTCGTGCCAGCTGCA
TTAATGAATCGGCCAACGCGCGGGGAGAGGCGGTTTGCGTATTGGGCGCTCTTCCGCTTCCTCGCTCACT
GACTCGCTGCGCTCGGTCGTTCGGCTGCGGCGAGCGGTATCAGCTCACTCAAAGGCGGTAATACGGTTAT
CCACAGAATCAGGGGATAACGCAGGAAAGAACATGTGAGCAAAAGGCCAGCAAAAGGCCAGGAACCGTAA
AAAGGCCGCGTTGCTGGCGTTTTTCCATAGGCTCCGCCCCCCTGACGAGCATCACAAAAATCGACGCTCA
AGTCAGAGGTGGCGAAACCCGACAGGACTATAAAGATACCAGGCGTTTCCCCCTGGAAGCTCCCTCGTGC
GCTCTCCTGTTCCGACCCTGCCGCTTACCGGATACCTGTCCGCCTTTCTCCCTTCGGGAAGCGTGGCGCT
TTCTCAATGCTCACGCTGTAGGTATCTCAGTTCGGTGTAGGTCGTTCGCTCCAAGCTGGGCTGTGTGCAC
GAACCCCCCGTTCAGCCCGACCGCTGCGCCTTATCCGGTAACTATCGTCTTGAGTCCAACCCGGTAAGAC
ACGACTTATCGCCACTGGCAGCAGCCACTGGTAACAGGATTAGCAGAGCGAGGTATGTAGGCGGTGCTAC
AGAGTTCTTGAAGTGGTGGCCTAACTACGGCTACACTAGAAGGACAGTATTTGGTATCTGCGCTCTGCTG
AAGCCAGTTACCTTCGGAAAAAGAGTTGGTAGCTCTTGATCCGGCAAACAAACCACCGCTGGTAGCGGTG
GTTTTTTTGTTTGCAAGCAGCAGATTACGCGCAGAAAAAAAGGATCTCAAGAAGATCCTTTGATCTTTTC
TACGGGGTCTGACGCTCAGTGGAACGAAAACTCACGTTAAGGGATTTTGGTCATGAGATTATCAAAAAGG
ATCTTCACCTAGATCCTTTTAAATTAAAAATGAAGTTTTAAATCAATCTAAAGTATATATGAGTAAACTT
GGTCTGACAGTTACCAATGCTTAATCAGTGAGGCACCTATCTCAGCGATCTGTCTATTTCGTTCATCCAT
AGTTGCCTGACTCCCCGTCGTGTAGATAACTACGATACGGGAGGGCTTACCATCTGGCCCCAGTGCTGCA
ATGATACCGCGAGACCCACGCTCACCGGCTCCAGATTTATCAGCAATAAACCAGCCAGCCGGAAGGGCCG
AGCGCAGAAGTGGTCCTGCAACTTTATCCGCCTCCATCCAGTCTATTAATTGTTGCCGGGAAGCTAGAGT
AAGTAGTTCGCCAGTTAATAGTTTGCGCAACGTTGTTGCCATTGCTACAGGCATCGTGGTGTCACGCTCG
TCGTTTGGTATGGCTTCATTCAGCTCCGGTTCCCAACGATCAAGGCGAGTTACATGATCCCCCATGTTGT
GCAAAAAAGCGGTTAGCTCCTTCGGTCCTCCGATCGTTGTCAGAAGTAAGTTGGCCGCAGTGTTATCACT
CATGGTTATGGCAGCACTGCATAATTCTCTTACTGTCATGCCATCCGTAAGATGCTTTTCTGTGACTGGT
GAGTACTCAACCAAGTCATTCTGAGAATAGTGTATGCGGCGACCGAGTTGCTCTTGCCCGGCGTCAATAC
GGGATAATACCGCGCCACATAGCAGAACTTTAAAAGTGCTCATCATTGGAAAACGTTCTTCGGGGCGAAA
ACTCTCAAGGATCTTACCGCTGTTGAGATCCAGTTCGATGTAACCCACTCGTGCACCCAACTGATCTTCA
GCATCTTTTACTTTCACCAGCGTTTCTGGGTGAGCAAAAACAGGAAGGCAAAATGCCGCAAAAAAGGGAA
TAAGGGCGACACGGAAATGTTGAATACTCATACTCTTCCTTTTTCAATATTATTGAAGCATTTATCAGGG
TTATTGTCTCATGAGCGGATACATATTTGAATGTATTTAGAAAAATAAACAAATAGGGGTTCCGCGCACA
TTTCCCCGAAAAGTGCCACCTGACGTC
Features (pLannotate 1.2.2; 22 found; start..end, strand, type, name):
     36..80      -  misc_feature   bom (fragment): basis of mobility region from pBR322
    235..614     +  enhancer       CMV enhancer: human cytomegalovirus immediate early enhancer
    615..818     +  promoter       CMV promoter: human cytomegalovirus (CMV) immediate early promoter
    814..847     +  LTR            5' LTR (truncated) (fragment): truncated 5' long terminal repeat (LTR) from HIV-1
    863..881     +  promoter       T7 promoter: promoter for bacteriophage T7 RNA polymerase
    910..930     +  CDS            3xFLAG (fragment): three tandem FLAG® epitope tags
    941..2200    +  CDS            Rcc1: RCC1_MOUSE - Also known as Chc1. Experimental evidence at protein level: Swiss-Prot protein existence level 1. Guanine-nucleotide releasing factor that promotes the exchange of Ran-bound GDP by GTP, and thereby plays an important role in RAN-mediated functions in nuclear import and mitosis. Contributes to the generation of high levels of chromosome-associated, GTP-bound RAN, which is important for mitotic spindle assembly and normal progress through mitosis. Via its role in maintaining high levels of GTP-bound RAN in the nucleus, contributes to the release of cargo proteins from importins afte
   2271..2292    +  promoter       TEF1 promoter (fragment): S. cerevisiae TEF1; promoter for EF-1α
   2506..2730    +  polyA_signal   bGH poly(A) signal: bovine growth hormone polyadenylation signal
   2734..2755    +  promoter       SV40 promoter (fragment): SV40 enhancer and early promoter
   2776..3204    +  rep_origin     f1 ori (sequence partly withheld): f1 bacteriophage origin of replication; arrow indicates direction of (+) strand synthesis
   3218..3548    +  promoter       SV40 promoter: SV40 enhancer and early promoter
   3615..4406    +  CDS            neo: KKA2_KLEPN - Also known as kan, nptII. Experimental evidence at protein level: Swiss-Prot protein existence level 1. Resistance to kanamycin, neomycin, paromomycin, ribostamycin, butirosin and gentamicin B. From Klebsiella pneumoniae.
   4432..4590    +  CDS            ble (fragment): BLE_KLEPN - Experimental evidence at protein level: Swiss-Prot protein existence level 1. Binding protein with a strong affinity to the bleomycin family of antibiotics. Binds to CL990; an antimitotic-antibiotic compound. From Klebsiella pneumoniae.
   4585..4706    +  polyA_signal   SV40 poly(A) signal: SV40 polyadenylation signal
   4779..4795    -  protein_bind   lac operator: The lac repressor binds to the lac operator to inhibit transcription in E. coli. This inhibition can be relieved by adding lactose or isopropyl-β-D-thiogalactopyranoside (IPTG). lac repressor encoded by lacI
   4803..4833    -  promoter       lac promoter: promoter for the E. coli lac operon
   4848..4869    -  protein_bind   CAP binding site: CAP binding activates transcription in the presence of cAMP. E. coli catabolite activator protein
   4882..4974    -  CDS            lacI (fragment): lac repressor; lacI; The lac repressor binds to the lac operator to inhibit transcription in E. coli. This inhibition can be relieved by adding lactose or isopropyl-β-D-thiogalactopyranoside (IPTG).
   5157..5745    -  rep_origin     ori: high-copy-number ColE1/pMB1/pBR322/pUC origin of replication
   5916..6776    -  CDS            AmpR: β-lactamase; bla; confers resistance to ampicillin, carbenicillin, and related antibiotics
   6777..6881    -  promoter       AmpR promoter: bla
