[The description below was written by a language model from this plasmid's Addgene catalogue record and pLannotate feature annotations shown in this document.]
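Description:
pcDNA-Flag-RCC1-polyA is a mammalian expression plasmid of 6,912 bp built on a pcDNA3.1-polyA backbone. It carries mouse RCC1, the chromatin-associated guanine-nucleotide exchange factor for Ran that maintains high levels of Ran-GTP in the nucleus and around chromosomes. The plasmid is maintained in E. coli through a high-copy ColE1/pUC-type origin and selected with ampicillin via the AmpR (β-lactamase) gene and its own promoter. An f1 origin is also present. For selection in mammalian cells, the backbone includes an SV40 early promoter driving the neomycin/kanamycin phosphotransferase gene, followed by an SV40 polyadenylation signal.

The expression cassette consists of the human CMV immediate-early enhancer and promoter, followed by a T7 promoter placed just upstream of the coding region. The open reading frame begins with a short Flag epitope, which the annotation software scored as a fragment of 3xFLAG and which is consistent with a single tag. This is fused to the N-terminus of the Rcc1 coding sequence, and a bovine growth hormone polyadenylation signal lies downstream. The backbone name implies a template-encoded poly(A) stretch between the insert and the bGH signal, but the feature table does not annotate one explicitly. Several very short hits in the table (HIV-1 LTR, TEF1 promoter, ble, lacI and the second SV40 promoter fragment) are probably incidental matches or backbone remnants rather than functional parts.

The dual promoter arrangement supports two uses. CMV drives Flag-RCC1 expression in transfected mammalian cells, while T7 allows in vitro transcription of mRNA for microinjection into oocytes. The associated study concerned nuclear pore complex assembly in mouse zygotes.
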