Addgene plasmid #59762: pcDNA-Flag-RCC1-polyA
Purpose: Express Flag-tagged RCC1 in mammalian cells (CMV promoter). Also suitable for in vitro transcription (T7 promoter) for injecting mRNA into oocytes.
Depositing lab: Yi Zhang. Depositing organization: Boston Children's Hospital. Publication: Nucleosome assembly is required for nuclear pore complex assembly in mouse zygotes. Inoue A, Zhang Y. Nat Struct Mol Biol. 2014 Jul;21(7):609-16. doi: 10.1038/nsmb.2839. Epub 2014 Jun 8. PubMed 24908396.
Backbone
  Vector backbone: pcDNA3.1-polyA
  Vector type: Mammalian Expression
Growth in bacteria
  Bacterial resistance: Ampicillin, 100 μg/mL
  Growth temperature: 37°C
  Growth strain: XL10 Gold
  Copy number: High Copy
Gene/Insert
  Gene/Insert name: RCC1
  Species: M. musculus (mouse)
  Promoter: CMV and T7
  Cloning method: Ligation Independent Cloning
  Sequencing primers: 5′ CACTGCTTACTGGCTTATCG; 3′ CCAAACTTTTATTTGTGCACAT
Terms and licenses: Academic/Nonprofit Terms; Industry Terms: Not Available to Industry
How to cite: pcDNA-Flag-RCC1-polyA was a gift from Yi Zhang (Addgene plasmid # 59762 ; http://n2t.net/addgene:59762 ; RRID:Addgene_59762)
