>Addgene plasmid #59762 | pcDNA-Flag-RCC1-polyA | addgene partial sequence | sequence record 96468 | CMV-F 5'-CGCAAATGGGCGGTAGGCGTG-3'
ACTAGAGAACCCACTGCTTACTGGCTTATCGAAATTAATACGACTCACTATAGGGAGACCCAAGCTGGCT
AGTTAAGCTTATGGACTACAAAGACGATGACGACAAGGGATCCCCACCCAAGCGCATAGCTAAGAGAAGG
TCACCCCCAGAAGATGCCATCCCCAAAAGCAAGAAGGTGAAAGTCTCACACAGGTCCCACAACACAGAAC
CAGGCTTGGTGCTGACACTGGGCCAGGGCGACGTGGGCCAGCTGGGGCTGGGTGAAAGTGTGCTGGAGAG
GAAGAAGCCGGCCTTGGTGCCCCTTCTGCAGGATGTTGTGCAGGCTGAGGCCGGGGGCATGCATACTGTG
TGTCTGAGCCAAAGTGGCCAGGTCTACTCCTTTGGCTGCAATGACGAGGGTGCCCTGGGAAGGGACACTT
CAGTCGAAGGCTCAGAAATGGTCCCTGGGAAAGTGGAACTGCAAGAGAAAGTGGTGCAAGTGTCAGCGGG
GGACAGTCACACAGCAGCCCTCACCGAAGACGGCCGTGTCTTCCTTTGGGGCTCTTTCCGGGACAATAAT
GGTGTGATCGGGTTGTTGGAGCCCATGAAGAAGAGCATGGTACCTGTTCAAGTGCAGCTGGATGCGCCCG
TGGTAAAGGTGGCCTCGGGGAACGACCACTTGGTGATGCTCACGAACGATGGCGACCTCTACACCTTGGG
TTGTGGGGAGCAAGGTCAGCTGGGCCGTGTACCTGAATTATTTGCCAACCGAGGTGGCCGTCAGGGCCTT
GGGCGACTCCTGGTCCCCAGATGTGTGCTGCTGAAATCCAGG
